>Addgene plasmid #202653 | Shim_TrpRS_TP_GFP_pK7FWG2 | addgene full sequence | sequence record 403488 | Addgene NGS Result
ATGGGGGAAGCGGTGATCGCCGAAGTATCGACTCAACTATCAGAGGTAGTTGGCGTCATCGAGCGCCATC
TCGAACCGACGTTGCTGGCCGTACATTTGTACGGCTCCGCAGTGGATGGCGGCCTGAAGCCACACAGTGA
TATTGATTTGCTGGTTACGGTGACCGTAAGGCTTGATGAAACAACGCGGCGAGCTTTGATCAACGACCTT
TTGGAAACTTCGGCTTCCCCTGGAGAGAGCGAGATTCTCCGCGCTGTAGAAGTCACCATTGTTGTGCACG
ACGACATCATTCCGTGGCGTTATCCAGCTAAGCGCGAACTGCAATTTGGAGAATGGCAGCGCAATGACAT
TCTTGCAGGTATCTTCGAGCCAGCCACGATCGACATTGATCTGGCTATCTTGCTGACAAAAGCAAGAGAA
CATAGCGTTGCCTTGGTAGGTCCAGCGGCGGAGGAACTCTTTGATCCGGTTCCTGAACAGGATCTATTTG
AGGCGCTAAATGAAACCTTAACGCTATGGAACTCGCCGCCCGACTGGGCTGGCGATGAGCGAAATGTAGT
GCTTACGTTGTCCCGCATTTGGTACAGCGCAGTAACCGGCAAAATCGCGCCGAAGGATGTCGCTGCCGAC
TGGGCAATGGAGCGCCTGCCGGCCCAGTATCAGCCCGTCATACTTGAAGCTAGACAGGCTTATCTTGGAC
AAGAAGAAGATCGCTTGGCCTCGCGCGCAGATCAGTTGGAAGAATTTGTCCACTACGTGAAAGGCGAGAT
CACCAAGGTAGTCGGCAAATAATGTCTAGCTAGAAATTCGTTCAAGCCGACGCCGCTTCGCGGCGCGGCT
TAACTCAAGCGTTAGATGCACTAAGCACATAATTGCTCACAGCCAAACTATCAGGTCAAGTCTGCTTTTA
TTATTTTTAAGCGTGCATAATAAGCCCTACACAAATTGGGAGATATATCATGCATGACCAAAATCCCTTA
ACGTGAGTTTTCGTTCCACTGAGCGTCAGACCCCGTAGAAAAGATCAAAGGATCTTCTTGAGATCCTTTT
TTTCTGCGCGTAATCTGCTGCTTGCAAACAAAAAAACCACCGCTACCAGCGGTGGTTTGTTTGCCGGATC
AAGAGCTACCAACTCTTTTTCCGAAGGTAACTGGCTTCAGCAGAGCGCAGATACCAAATACTGTCCTTCT
AGTGTAGCCGTAGTTAGGCCACCACTTCAAGAACTCTGTAGCACCGCCTACATACCTCGCTCTGCTAATC
CTGTTACCAGTGGCTGCTGCCAGTGGCGATAAGTCGTGTCTTACCGGGTTGGACTCAAGACGATAGTTAC
CGGATAAGGCGCAGCGGTCGGGCTGAACGGGGGGTTCGTGCACACAGCCCAGCTTGGAGCGAACGACCTA
CACCGAACTGAGATACCTACAGCGTGAGCTATGAGAAAGCGCCACGCTTCCCGAAGGGAGAAAGGCGGAC
AGGTATCCGGTAAGCGGCAGGGTCGGAACAGGAGAGCGCACGAGGGAGCTTCCAGGGGGAAACGCCTGGT
ATCTTTATAGTCCTGTCGGGTTTCGCCACCTCTGACTTGAGCGTCGATTTTTGTGATGCTCGTCAGGGGG
GCGGAGCCTATGGAAAAACGCCAGCAACGCGGCCTTTTTACGGTTCCTGGCCTTTTGCTGGCCTTTTGCT
CACATGTTCTTTCCTGCGTTATCCCCTGATTCTGTGGATAACCGTATTACCGCCTTTGAGTGAGCTGATA
CCGCTCGCCGCAGCCGAACGACCGAGCGCAGCGAGTCAGTGAGCGAGGAAGCGGAAGAGCGCCTGATGCG
GTATTTTCTCCTTACGCATCTGTGCGGTATTTCACACCGCATATGGTGCACTCTCAGTACAATCTGCTCT
GATGCCGCATAGTTAAGCCAGTATACACTCCGCTATCGCTACGTGACTGGGTCATGGCTGCGCCCCGACA
CCCGCCAACACCCGCTGACGCGCCCTGACGGGCTTGTCTGCTCCCGGCATCCGCTTACAGACAAGCTGTG
ACCGTCTCCGGGAGCTGCATGTGTCAGAGGTTTTCACCGTCATCACCGAAACGCGCGAGGCAGGGTGCCT
TGATGTGGGCGCCGGCGGTCGAGTGGCGACGGCGCGGCTTGTCCGCGCCCTGGTAGATTGCCTGGCCGTA
GGCCAGCCATTTTTGAGCGGCCAGCGGCCGCGATAGGCCGACGCGAAGCGGCGGGGCGTAGGGAGCGCAG
CGACCGAAGGGTAGGCGCTTTTTGCAGCTCTTCGGCTGTGCGCTGGCCAGACAGTTATGCACAGGCCAGG
CGGGTTTTAAGAGTTTTAATAAGTTTTAAAGAGTTTTAGGCGGAAAAATCGCCTTTTTTCTCTTTTATAT
CAGTCACTTACATGTGTGACCGGTTCCCAATGTACGGCTTTGGGTTCCCAATGTACGGGTTCCGGTTCCC
AATGTACGGCTTTGGGTTCCCAATGTACGTGCTATCCACAGGAAAGAGACCTTTTCGACCTTTTTCCCCT
GCTAGGGCAATTTGCCCTAGCATCTGCTCCGTACATTAGGAACCGGCGGATGCTTCGCCCTCGATCAGGT
TGCGGTAGCGCATGACTAGGATCGGGCCAGCCTGCCCCGCCTCCTCCTTCAAATCGTACTCCGGCAGGTC
ATTTGACCCGATCAGCTTGCGCACGGTGAAACAGAACTTCTTGAACTCTCCGGCGCTGCCACTGCGTTCG
TAGATCGTCTTGAACAACCATCTGGCTTCTGCCTTGCCTGCGGCGCGGCGTGCCAGGCGGTAGAGAAAAC
GGCCGATGCCGGGATCGATCAAAAAGTAATCGGGGTGAACCGTCAGCACGTCCGGGTTCTTGCCTTCTGT
GATCTCGCGGTACATCCAATCAGCTAGCTCGATCTCGATGTACTCCGGCCGCCCGGTTTCGCTCTTTACG
ATCTTGTAGCGGCTAATCAAGGCTTCACCCTCGGATACCGTCACCAGGCGGCCGTTCTTGGCCTTCTTCG
TACGCTGCATGGCAACGTGCGTGGTGTTTAACCGAATGCAGGTTTCTACCAGGTCGTCTTTCTGCTTTCC
GCCATCGGCTCGCCGGCAGAACTTGAGTACGTCCGCAACGTGTGGACGGAACACGCGGCCGGGCTTGTCT
CCCTTCCCTTCCCGGTATCGGTTCATGGATTCGGTTAGATGGGAAACCGCCATCAGTACCAGGTCGTAAT
CCCACACACTGGCCATGCCGGCCGGCCCTGCGGAAACCTCTACGTGCCCGTCTGGAAGCTCGTAGCGGAT
CACCTCGCCAGCTCGTCGGTCACGCTTCGACAGACGGAAAACGGCCACGTCCATGATGCTGCGACTATCG
CGGGTGCCCACGTCATAGAGCATCGGAACGAAAAAATCTGGTTGCTCGTCGCCCTTGGGCGGCTTCCTAA
TCGACGGCGCACCGGCTGCCGGCGGTTGCCGGGATTCTTTGCGGATTCGATCAGCGGCCGCTTGCCACGA
TTCACCGGGGCGTGCTTCTGCCTCGATGCGTTGCCGCTGGGCGGCCTGCGCGGCCTTCAACTTCTCCACC
AGGTCATCACCCAGCGCCGCGCCGATTTGTACCGGGCCGGATGGTTTGCGACCGCTCACGCCGATTCCTC
GGGCTTGGGGGTTCCAGTGCCATTGCAGGGCCGGCAGACAACCCAGCCGCTTACGCCTGGCCAACCGCCC
GTTCCTCCACACATGGGGCATTCCACGGCGTCGGTGCCTGGTTGTTCTTGATTTTCCATGCCGCCTCCTT
TAGCCGCTAAAATTCATCTACTCATTTATTCATTTGCTCATTTACTCTGGTAGCTGCGCGATGTATTCAG
ATAGCAGCTCGGTAATGGTCTTGCCTTGGCGTACCGCGTACATCTTCAGCTTGGTGTGATCCTCCGCCGG
CAACTGAAAGTTGACCCGCTTCATGGCTGGCGTGTCTGCCAGGCTGGCCAACGTTGCAGCCTTGCTGCTG
CGTGCGCTCGGACGGCCGGCACTTAGCGTGTTTGTGCTTTTGCTCATTTTCTCTTTACCTCATTAACTCA
AATGAGTTTTGATTTAATTTCAGCGGCCAGCGCCTGGACCTCGCGGGCAGCGTCGCCCTCGGGTTCTGAT
TCAAGAACGGTTGTGCCGGCGGCGGCAGTGCCTGGGTAGCTCACGCGCTGCGTGATACGGGACTCAAGAA
TGGGCAGCTCGTACCCGGCCAGCGCCTCGGCAACCTCACCGCCGATGCGCGTGCCTTTGATCGCCCGCGA
CACGACAAAGGCCGCTTGTAGCCTTCCATCCGTGACCTCAATGCGCTGCTTAACCAGCTCCACCAGGTCG
GCGGTGGCCCATATGTCGTAAGGGCTTGGCTGCACCGGAATCAGCACGAAGTCGGCTGCCTTGATCGCGG
ACACAGCCAAGTCCGCCGCCTGGGGCGCTCCGTCGATCACTACGAAGTCGCGCCGGCCGATGGCCTTCAC
GTCGCGGTCAATCGTCGGGCGGTCGATGCCGACAACGGTTAGCGGTTGATCTTCCCGCACGGCCGCCCAA
TCGCGGGCACTGCCCTGGGGATCGGAATCGACTAACAGAACATCGGCCCCGGCGAGTTGCAGGGCGCGGG
CTAGATGGGTTGCGATGGTCGTCTTGCCTGACCCGCCTTTCTGGTTAAGTACAGCGATAACCTTCATGCG
TTCCCCTTGCGTATTTGTTTATTTACTCATCGCATCATATACGCAGCGACCGCATGACGCAAGCTGTTTT
ACTCAAATACACATCACCTTTTTAGACGGCGGCGCTCGGTTTCTTCAGCGGCCAAGCTGGCCGGCCAGGC
CGCCAGCTTGGCATCAGACAAACCGGCCAGGATTTCATGCAGCCGCACGGTTGAGACGTGCGCGGGCGGC
TCGAACACGTACCCGGCCGCGATCATCTCCGCCTCGATCTCTTCGGTAATGAAAAACGGTTCGTCCTGGC
CGTCCTGGTGCGGTTTCATGCTTGTTCCTCTTGGCGTTCATTCTCGGCGGCCGCCAGGGCGTCGGCCTCG
GTCAATGCGTCCTCACGGAAGGCACCGCGCCGCCTGGCCTCGGTGGGCGTCACTTCCTCGCTGCGCTCAA
GTGCGCGGTACAGGGTCGAGCGATGCACGCCAAGCAGTGCAGCCGCCTCTTTCACGGTGCGGCCTTCCTG
GTCGATCAGCTCGCGGGCGTGCGCGATCTGTGCCGGGGTGAGGGTAGGGCGGGGGCCAAACTTCACGCCT
CGGGCCTTGGCGGCCTCGCGCCCGCTCCGGGTGCGGTCGATGATTAGGGAACGCTCGAACTCGGCAATGC
CGGCGAACACGGTCAACACCATGCGGCCGGCCGGCGTGGTGGTGTCGGCCCACGGCTCTGCCAGGCTACG
CAGGCCCGCGCCGGCCTCCTGGATGCGCTCGGCAATGTCCAGTAGGTCGCGGGTGCTGCGGGCCAGGCGG
TCTAGCCTGGTCACTGTCACAACGTCGCCAGGGCGTAGGTGGTCAAGCATCCTGGCCAGCTCCGGGCGGT
CGCGCCTGGTGCCGGTGATCTTCTCGGAAAACAGCTTGGTGCAGCCGGCCGCGTGCAGTTCGGCCCGTTG
GTTGGTCAAGTCCTGGTCGTCGGTGCTGACGCGGGCATAGCCCAGCAGGCCAGCGGCGGCGCTCTTGTTC
ATGGCGTAATGTCTCCGGTTCTAGTCGCAAGTATTCTACTTTATGCGACTAAAACACGCGACAAGAAAAC
GCCAGGAAAAGGGCAGGGCGGCAGCCTGTCGCGTAACTTAGGACTTGTGCGACATGTCGTTTTCAGAAGA
CGGCTGCACTGAACGTCAGAAGCCGACTGCACTATAGCAGCGGAGGGGTTGGATCAAAGTACTTTAAAGT
ACTTTAAAGTACTTTAAAGTACTTTGATCCCGAGGGGAACCCTGTGGTTGGCATGCACATACAAATGGAC
GAACGGATAAACCTTTTCACGCCCTTTTAAATATCCGATTATTCTAATAAACGCTCTTTTCTCTTAGGTT
TACCCGCCAATATATCCTGTCAAACACTGATAGTTTAAACTGAAGGCGGGAAACGACAATCTGATCCAAG
CTCAAGCTAAGCTTGAGCTCTCCCATATGGTCGACTAGAGCCAAGCTGATCTCCTTTGCCCCGGAGATCA
CCATGGACGACTTTCTCTATCTCTACGATCTAGGAAGAAAGTTCGACGGAGAAGGTGACGATACCATGTT
CACCACCGATAATGAGAAGATTAGCCTCTTCAATTTCAGAAAGAATGCTGACCCACAGATGGTTAGAGAG
GCCTACGCGGCAGGTCTCATCAAGACGATCTACCCGAGTAATAATCTCCAGGAGATCAAATACCTTCCCA
AGAAGGTTAAAGATGCAGTCAAAAGATTCAGGACTAACTGCATCAAGAACACAGAGAAAGATATATTTCT
CAAGATCAGAAGTACTATTCCAGTATGGACGATTCAAGGCTTGCTTCATAAACCAAGGCAAGTAATAGAG
ATTGGAGTCTCTAAGAAAGTAGTTCCTACTGAATCAAAGGCCATGGAGTCAAAAATTCAGATCGAGGATC
TAACAGAACTCGCCGTGAAGACTGGCGAACAGTTCATACAGAGTCTTTTACGACTCAATGACAAGAAGAA
AATCTTCGTCAACATGGTGGAGCACGACACTCTCGTCTACTCCAAGAATATCAAAGATACAGTCTCAGAA
GACCAAAGGGCTATTGAGACTTTTCAACAAAGGGTAATATCGGGAAACCTCCTCGGATTCCATTGCCCAG
CTATCTGTCACTTCATCAAAAGGACAGTAGAAAAGGAAGGTGGCACCTACAAATGCCATCATTGCGATAA
AGGAAAGGCTATCGTTCAAGATGCCCCTGCCGACAGTGGTCCCAAAGATGGACCCCCACCCACGAGGAGC
ATCGTGGAAAAAGAAGACGTTCCAACCACGTCTTCAAAGCAAGTGGATTGATGTGATATCTCCACTGACG
TAAGGGATGACGCACAATCCCACTATCCTTCGCAAGACCCTTCCTCTATATAAGGAAGTTCATTTCATTT
GGAGAGGACTCCGGTATTTTTACAACAATTACCACAACAAAACAAACAACAAACAACATTACAATTTACT
ATTCTAGTCGACCTGCAGGCGGCCGCACTAGTGATATCACAAGTTTGTACAAAAAAGCAGGCTCCGCGGC
CGCCCCCTTCACCATGTGTGGAAAGCTTTATGCTACTGGAAAGCTTTGTTGTTGTGGAAGAGGAGATCTT
GGAGCTTGGTCTGCTTCTGTTTTTTCTAGACCAAGATTTTTTTCTTCTATGCAAGGACCAGCTACTATGG
CTTCTCTTTCTATTCTTTCTGATGGATCTACTTCTCAAAATATGGTTGTTAATCCATGGAATGTTTCTGC
TAAGGGAGCTGGAAAGGGTGGGCGCGCCGACCCAGCTTTCTTGTACAAAGTGGTGATATCAATGGTGAGC
AAGGGCGAGGAGCTGTTCACCGGGGTGGTGCCCATCCTGGTCGAGCTGGACGGCGACGTAAACGGCCACA
AGTTCAGCGTGTCCGGCGAGGGCGAGGGCGATGCCACCTACGGCAAGCTGACCCTGAAGTTCATCTGCAC
CACCGGCAAGCTGCCCGTGCCCTGGCCCACCCTCGTGACCACCCTGACCTACGGCGTGCAGTGCTTCAGC
CGCTACCCCGACCACATGAAGCAGCACGACTTCTTCAAGTCCGCCATGCCCGAAGGCTACGTCCAGGAGC
GCACCATCTTCTTCAAGGACGACGGCAACTACAAGACCCGCGCCGAGGTGAAGTTCGAGGGCGACACCCT
GGTGAACCGCATCGAGCTGAAGGGCATCGACTTCAAGGAGGACGGCAACATCCTGGGGCACAAGCTGGAG
TACAACTACAACAGCCACAACGTCTATATCATGGCCGACAAGCAGAAGAACGGCATCAAGGTGAACTTCA
AGATCCGCCACAACATCGAGGACGGCAGCGTGCAGCTCGCCGACCACTACCAGCAGAACACCCCCATCGG
CGACGGCCCCGTGCTGCTGCCCGACAACCACTACCTGAGCACCCAGTCCGCCCTGAGCAAAGACCCCAAC
GAGAAGCGCGATCACATGGTCCTGCTGGAGTTCGTGACCGCCGCCGGGATCACTCTCGGCATGGACGAGC
TGTACAAGTAACCGCGGCCATGCTAGAGTCCGCAAAAATCACCAGTCTCTCTCTACAAATCTATCTCTCT
CTATTTTTCTCCAGAATAATGTGTGAGTAGTTCCCAGATAAGGGAATTAGGGTTCTTATAGGGTTTCGCT
CATGTGTTGAGCATATAAGAAACCCTTAGTATGTATTTGTATTTGTAAAATACTTCTATCAATAAAATTT
CTAATTCCTAAAACCAAAATCCAGTGACCTGCAGGCATGCGACGTCGGGCCCTCTAGAGGATCCCCGGGT
ACCGCGAATTATCGATCATGAGCGGAGAATTAAGGGAGTCACGTTATGACCCCCGCCGATGACGCGGGAC
AAGCCGTTTTACGTTTGGAACTGACAGAACCGCAACGTTGAAGGAGCCACTGAGCCGCGGGTTTCTGGAG
TTTAATGAGCTAAGCACATACGTCAGAAACCATTATTGCGCGTTCAAAAGTCGCCTAAGGTCACTATCAG
CTAGCAAATATTTCTTGTCAAAAATGCTCCACTGACGTTCCATAAATTCCCCTCGGTATCCAATTAGAGT
CTCATATTCACTCTCAACTCGATCGAGGCATGATTGAACAAGATGGATTGCACGCAGGTTCTCCGGCCGC
TTGGGTGGAGAGGCTATTCGGCTATGACTGGGCACAACAGACAATCGGCTGCTCTGATGCCGCCGTGTTC
CGGCTGTCAGCGCAGGGGCGCCCGGTTCTTTTTGTCAAGACCGACCTGTCCGGTGCCCTGAATGAACTCC
AAGACGAGGCAGCGCGGCTATCGTGGCTGGCCACGACGGGCGTTCCTTGCGCAGCTGTGCTCGACGTTGT
CACTGAAGCGGGAAGGGACTGGCTGCTATTGGGCGAAGTGCCGGGGCAGGATCTCCTGTCATCTCACCTT
GCTCCTGCCGAGAAAGTATCCATCATGGCTGATGCAATGCGGCGGCTGCATACGCTTGATCCGGCTACCT
GCCCATTCGACCACCAAGCGAAACATCGCATCGAGCGAGCACGTACTCGGATGGAAGCCGGTCTTGTCGA
TCAGGATGATCTGGACGAAGAGCATCAGGGGCTCGCGCCAGCCGAACTGTTCGCCAGGCTCAAGGCGCGG
ATGCCCGACGGCGAGGATCTCGTCGTGACCCACGGCGATGCCTGCTTGCCGAATATCATGGTGGAAAATG
GCCGCTTTTCTGGATTCATCGACTGTGGCCGGCTGGGTGTGGCGGACCGCTATCAGGACATAGCGTTGGC
TACCCGTGATATTGCTGAAGAGCTTGGCGGCGAATGGGCTGACCGCTTCCTCGTGCTTTACGGTATCGCC
GCTCCCGATTCGCAGCGCATCGCCTTCTATCGCCTTCTTGACGAGTTCTTCTGAGCGGGACTCTGGGGTT
CGGACTCTAGCTAGAGTCAAGCAGATCGTTCAAACATTTGGCAATAAAGTTTCTTAAGATTGAATCCTGT
TGCCGGTCTTGCGATGATTATCATATAATTTCTGTTGAATTACGTTAAGCATGTAATAATTAACATGTAA
TGCATGACGTTATTTATGAGATGGGTTTTTATGATTAGAGTCCCGCAATTATACATTTAATACGCGATAG
AAAACAAAATATAGCGCGCAAACTAGGATAAATTATCGCGCGCGGTGTCATCTATGTTACTAGATCGACC
GGCATGCAAGCTGATAATTCAATTCGGCGTTAATTCAGTACATTAAAAACGTCCGCAATGTGTTATTAAG
TTGTCTAAGCGTCAATTTGTTTACACCACAATATATCCTGCCACCAGCCAGCCAACAGCTCCCCGACCGG
CAGCTCGGCACAAAATCACCACTCGATACAGGCAGCCCATCAGTCCGGGACGGCGTCAGCGGGAGAGCCG
TTGTAAGGCGGCAGACTTTGCTCATGTTACCGATGCTATTCGGAAGAACGGCAACTAAGCTGCCGGGTTT
GAAACACGGATGATCTCGCGGAGGGTAGCATGTTGATTGTAACGATGACAGAGCGTTGCTGCCTGTGATC
AATTCGGGCACGAACCCAGTGGACATAAGCCTGTTCGGTTCGTAAGCTGTAATGCAAGTAGCGTATGCGC
TCACGCAACTGGTCCAGAACCTTGACCGAACGCAGCGGTGGTAACGGCGCAGTGGCGGTTTTCATGGCTT
GTTATGACTGTTTTTTTGGGGTACAGTCTATGCCTCGGGCATCCAAGCAGCAAGCGCGTTACGCCGTGGG
TCGATGTTTGATGTTATGGAGCAGCAACGATGTTACGCAGCAGGGCAGTCGCCCTAAAACAAAGTTAAAC
ATC
Features (pLannotate 1.2.2; 23 found; start..end, strand, type, name):
      5..792     +  CDS            SmR (fragment): aminoglycoside adenylyltransferase (Murphy, 1985); aadA; confers resistance to spectinomycin and streptomycin
   1038..1626    +  rep_origin     ori: high-copy-number ColE1/pMB1/pBR322/pUC origin of replication
   1812..1952    -  misc_feature   bom: basis of mobility region from pBR322
   2054..2093    -  CDS            rop (fragment): Rop protein, which maintains plasmids at low copy number; rop
   2296..2490    -  rep_origin     pVS1 oriV: origin of replication for the Pseudomonas plasmid pVS1 (Heeb et al., 2000)
   2556..3629    -  CDS            pVS1 RepA: replication protein from the Pseudomonas plasmid pVS1 (Heeb et al., 2000)
   4058..4687    -  CDS            pVS1 StaA: stability protein from the Pseudomonas plasmid pVS1 (Heeb et al., 2000)
   5247..5648    -  CDS            Y4CG_SINFN (fragment): Protein inferred from homology: Swiss-Prot protein existence level 3. From Sinorhizobium fredii (strain NBRC 101917 / NGR234).
   6018..6042    -  misc_feature   RB T-DNA repeat: right border repeat from nopaline C58 T-DNA
   6735..7079    +  promoter       CaMV 35S promoter: strong constitutive promoter from cauliflower mosaic virus
   7032..7078    +  promoter       minimal CaMV 35S promoter: minimal 35S promoter from cauliflower mosaic virus
   7111..7136    +  misc_feature   TMV Ω (fragment): translational enhancer from the tobacco mosaic virus 5'-leader sequence (Gallie et al., 1988)
   7179..7203    +  protein_bind   attB1: mutant version of attB; recombination site for the Gateway® BP reaction BP Clonase™
   7450..7474    -  protein_bind   attB2: mutant version of attB; recombination site for the Gateway® BP reaction BP Clonase™
   7482..8201    +  CDS            EGFP: the original enhanced GFP (Yang et al., 1996) mammalian codon-optimized
   8266..8425    +  polyA_signal   CaMV poly(A) signal (fragment): cauliflower mosaic virus polyadenylation signal
   8452..8474    -  misc_feature   MCS (fragment): pUC18/19 multiple cloning site
   8567..8746    +  promoter       NOS promoter: nopaline synthase promoter
   8780..9571    +  CDS            neo: KKA2_KLEPN - Also known as kan, nptII. Experimental evidence at protein level: Swiss-Prot protein existence level 1. Resistance to kanamycin, neomycin, paromomycin, ribostamycin, butirosin and gentamicin B. From Klebsiella pneumoniae.
   9614..9866    +  terminator     NOS terminator: nopaline synthase terminator and poly(A) signal
   9959..9983    -  misc_feature   LB T-DNA repeat: left border repeat from nopaline C58 T-DNA
  10242..10265   +  promoter       Pc promoter (fragment): intI1 (promoter lies within the coding sequence); class 1 integron promoter
  10447..10502   +  ncRNA          AAC AAD leader: Accession: RF02912 - putative aminoglycoside riboswitch / attI site
