[The description below was written by a language model from this plasmid's Addgene catalogue record and pLannotate feature annotations shown in this document.]
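Description:
Shim_TrpRS_TP_GFP_pK7FWG2 is a plant expression construct built in the Gateway-compatible binary T-DNA vector pK7FWG2, made to test where an N-terminal transit peptide directs GFP in Nicotiana benthamiana cells. The backbone carries two replication systems. A high-copy ColE1/pUC-type origin, with the pBR322 bom region, supports propagation in E. coli. The pVS1 oriV with its RepA replication and StaA stability genes is the kind of broad-host-range replicon used to maintain binary vectors in Agrobacterium. Bacterial selection relies on the aadA aminoglycoside adenylyltransferase gene, which confers spectinomycin/streptomycin resistance and is accompanied by fragments of its integron-derived promoter and leader.

Two cassettes lie between the nopaline-type right and left T-DNA border repeats. The first is driven by the constitutive CaMV 35S promoter, followed by a fragment of the TMV Ω translational enhancer. Next comes the insert, flanked by attB1 and attB2 sites left by Gateway recombination. It encodes the N-terminal transit peptide of a putative cytosolic tryptophanyl-tRNA synthetase (TrpRS) from the parasitic plant Sapria himalayana. The feature table annotates the roughly 250 bp between the att sites only by position, not as a named coding sequence. EGFP sits immediately downstream of attB2 and, per the record, forms a C-terminal fusion to the peptide; the cassette ends with a CaMV polyadenylation signal. The second cassette is a NOS promoter–nptII (neo)–NOS terminator unit that gives kanamycin resistance in plant cells.

The fusion is intended for expression in N. benthamiana, with GFP fluorescence reporting which subcellular compartment the peptide targets. It belongs to a study of aminoacyl-tRNA synthetase targeting and tRNA metabolism in plant organelles.
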