Addgene plasmid #202653: Shim_TrpRS_TP_GFP_pK7FWG2
Purpose: Determine where transit peptide targets GFP in N. benthamiana
Depositing lab: Daniel Sloan. Depositing organization: Colorado State University, Fort Collins. Publication: Photosynthetic demands on translational machinery drive retention of redundant tRNA metabolism in plant organelles. DeTar RA, Chustecki JM, Martinez-Hottovy A, Ceriotti LF, Broz AK, Lou X, Sanchez-Puerta MV, Elowsky C, Christensen AC, Sloan DB. Proc Natl Acad Sci U S A. 2024 Dec 24;121(52):e2421485121. doi: 10.1073/pnas.2421485121. Epub 2024 Dec 18. PubMed 39693336.
Backbone
  Vector backbone: pK7FWG2
  Vector type: Plant Expression
Growth in bacteria
  Bacterial resistance: Spectinomycin, 50 μg/mL
  Growth temperature: 37°C
  Growth strain: DH5alpha
  Copy number: High Copy
Gene/Insert
  Gene/Insert name: N-terminal transit peptide from putative cytosolic TrpRS
  Species: Sapria himilayana
  Tag / fusion protein: Green Florescent Protien (C terminal on insert)
  Cloning method: Gateway Cloning
Terms and licenses: Academic/Nonprofit Terms; Industry Terms: Not Available to Industry
Depositor comments: Please visit https://www.biorxiv.org/content/10.1101/2023.08.01.551541v2 for bioRxiv preprint.
How to cite: Shim_TrpRS_TP_GFP_pK7FWG2 was a gift from Daniel Sloan (Addgene plasmid # 202653 ; http://n2t.net/addgene:202653 ; RRID:Addgene_202653)
